Addgene plasmid #56578: mTagYFP-H2B-6
Purpose: Localization: Nucleus/Histones, Excitation: 508, Emission: 524
Depositing lab: Michael Davidson. Depositing organization: Florida State University, Tallahassee.
Backbone
  Vector backbone: mTagYFP
  Backbone size w/o insert (bp): 4750
  Vector type: Mammalian Expression
  Selectable markers: Neomycin (select with G418)
Growth in bacteria
  Bacterial resistance: Kanamycin, 50 μg/mL
  Growth temperature: 37°C
  Growth strain: DH5alpha
  Copy number: High Copy
Gene/Insert
  Gene/Insert name: H2B (alt names: Human Histone H2B; NM_021058.3)
  Species: H. sapiens (human)
  Mutation: D26G and V119I in H2B
  Entrez Gene: H2BC11 (a.k.a. H2B/r, H2BFR, H2BJ, HIST1H2BJ)
  Promoter: CMV
  Tag / fusion protein: mTagYFP
  Cloning method: Unknown
  Sequencing primers: 5′ CMV-F; 3′ SV40pA-R
Terms and licenses: Academic/Nonprofit Terms; Industry Terms
Depositor comments: . Excitation = 508; Emission = 524
How to cite: mTagYFP-H2B-6 was a gift from Michael Davidson (Addgene plasmid # 56578 ; http://n2t.net/addgene:56578 ; RRID:Addgene_56578)
