[The description below was written by a language model from this plasmid's Addgene catalogue record and pLannotate feature annotations shown in this document.]
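Description:
mTagYFP-H2B-6 is a mammalian expression plasmid that produces human histone H2B fused to the monomeric yellow fluorescent protein mTagYFP, giving a marker for chromatin and the nucleus. It is built on an mTagYFP fluorescent-protein backbone, and the sequenced record is about 5.1 kb. In bacteria it replicates from a high-copy ColE1/pUC-type origin and is selected with kanamycin. An f1 origin is also present. A single NeoR/KanR (Tn5 aminoglycoside phosphotransferase) gene serves both hosts: a bacterial bla-type promoter and the SV40 enhancer/early promoter sit in tandem upstream of it, and an HSV TK polyadenylation signal follows, so the same cassette allows G418 selection of stably transfected mammalian cells.

The expression cassette is driven by the human CMV immediate-early enhancer and promoter. After a remnant of the multiple cloning site, the H2B coding sequence (H2BC11/HIST1H2BJ) comes first, followed after a short gap by the mammalian codon-optimised TagYFP reading frame. The fluorescent protein is therefore at the C-terminus of the histone, and the "6" in the name may refer to the length of the linker between them, though the record does not say so. An SV40 polyadenylation signal terminates the transcript. The H2B insert carries two recorded substitutions, D26G and V119I, relative to the reference sequence. The short large T antigen, ble and bGH poly(A) fragments in the annotation are probably incidental matches to backbone sequence rather than functional elements.

The fusion incorporates into nucleosomes, so the plasmid is suited to visualising nuclei and chromosomes in mammalian cells by fluorescence microscopy. The recorded excitation and emission maxima are 508 nm and 524 nm.
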