Features (pLannotate 1.2.2; 16 found; start..end, strand, type, name):
      1..304     +  enhancer       CMV enhancer: human cytomegalovirus immediate early enhancer
    305..508     +  promoter       CMV promoter: human cytomegalovirus (CMV) immediate early promoter
    531..592     +  misc_feature   MCS (fragment): multiple cloning site
    597..974     +  CDS            H2B: human histone H2B; HIST1H2BJ
    993..1712    +  CDS            TagYFP: monomeric yellow fluorescent protein mammalian codon optimized
   1729..1812    +  CDS            large T antigen (fragment): large T antigen from SV40 (simian virus 40)
   1835..1956    +  polyA_signal   SV40 poly(A) signal: SV40 polyadenylation signal
   2060..2418    -  rep_origin     f1 ori (sequence partly withheld): f1 bacteriophage origin of replication; arrow indicates direction of (+) strand synthesis
   2445..2549    +  promoter       AmpR promoter: bla
   2551..2908    +  promoter       SV40 promoter: SV40 enhancer and early promoter
   2943..3737    +  CDS            NeoR/KanR: aminoglycoside phosphotransferase from Tn5; aph(3')-II (or nptII); confers resistance to neomycin, kanamycin, and G418 (Geneticin®)
   3758..3910    +  CDS            ble (fragment): BLE_KLEPN - Experimental evidence at protein level: Swiss-Prot protein existence level 1. Binding protein with a strong affinity to the bleomycin family of antibiotics. Binds to CL990; an antimitotic-antibiotic compound. From Klebsiella pneumoniae.
   3969..4016    +  polyA_signal   HSV TK poly(A) signal: herpes simplex virus thymidine kinase polyadenylation signal (Cole and Stacy, 1985)
   4107..4123    -  polyA_signal   bGH poly(A) signal (fragment): bovine growth hormone polyadenylation signal
   4345..4933    +  rep_origin     ori: high-copy-number ColE1/pMB1/pBR322/pUC origin of replication
   5048..5107    +  enhancer       CMV enhancer (fragment): human cytomegalovirus immediate early enhancer
>Addgene plasmid #56578 | mTagYFP-H2B-6 | addgene full sequence | sequence record 226596 | Addgene NGS Result
CGTTACATAACTTACGGTAAATGGCCCGCCTGGCTGACCGCCCAACGACCCCCGCCCATTGACGTCAATA
ATGACGTATGTTCCCATAGTAACGCCAATAGGGACTTTCCATTGACGTCAATGGGTGGAGTATTTACGGT
AAACTGCCCACTTGGCAGTACATCAAGTGTATCATATGCCAAGTACGCCCCCTATTGACGTCAATGACGG
TAAATGGCCCGCCTGGCATTATGCCCAGTACATGACCTTATGGGACTTTCCTACTTGGCAGTACATCTAC
GTATTAGTCATCGCTATTACCATGGTGATGCGGTTTTGGCAGTACATCAATGGGCGTGGATAGCGGTTTG
ACTCACGGGGATTTCCAAGTCTCCACCCCATTGACGTCAATGGGAGTTTGTTTTGGCACCAAAATCAACG
GGACTTTCCAAAATGTCGTAACAACTCCGCCCCATTGACGCAAATGGGCGGTAGGCGTGTACGGTGGGAG
GTCTATATAAGCAGAGCTGGTTTAGTGAACCGTCAGATCCGCTAGCGCTACCGGACTCAGATCTCGAGCT
CAAGCTTCGAATTCTGCAGTCGACGGTACCGCCACCATGCCAGAGCCAGCGAAGTCTGCTCCCGCCCCGA
AAAAGGGCTCCAAGAAGGCGGTGACTAAGGCGCAGAAGAAAGGCGGCAAGAAGCGCAAGCGCAGCCGCAA
GGAGAGCTATTCCATCTATGTGTACAAGGTTCTGAAGCAGGTCCACCCTGACACCGGCATTTCGTCCAAG
GCCATGGGCATCATGAATTCGTTTGTGAACGACATTTTCGAGCGCATCGCAGGTGAGGCTTCCCGCCTGG
CGCATTACAACAAGCGCTCGACCATCACCTCCAGGGAGATCCAGACGGCCGTGCGCCTGCTGCTGCCTGG
GGAGTTGGCCAAGCACGCCGTGTCCGAGGGTACTAAGGCCATCACCAAGTACACCAGCGCTAAGGATCCA
CCGGTCGCCACCATGGTTAGCAAAGGCGAGGAGCTGTTCGCCGGCATCGTGCCCGTGCTGATCGAGCTGG
ACGGCGACGTGCACGGCCACAAGTTCAGCGTGCGCGGCGAGGGCGAGGGCGACGCCGACTACGGCAAGCT
GGAGATCAAGTTCATCTGCACCACCGGCAAGCTGCCCGTGCCCTGGCCCACCCTGGTGACCACCCTCACC
TACGGCGTACAGTGCTTCGCCCGCTACCCCAAGCACATGAAGATGAACGACTTCTTCAAGAGCGCCATGC
CCGAGGGCTACATCCAGGAGCGCACCATCCTCTTCCAAGACGACGGCAAGTACAAGACCCGCGGCGAGGT
GAAGTTCGAGGGCGACACCCTGGTGAACCGCATCGAGCTGAAGGGCAAGGACTTCAAGGAGGACGGCAAC
ATCCTGGGCCACAAGCTGGAGTACAGCTTCAACAGCCACAACGTCTACATCACCCCCGACAAGGCCAACA
ACGGCCTGGAGGTGAACTTCAAGACCCGCCACAACATCGAGGGCGGCGGCGTGCAGCTGGCCGACCACTA
CCAGACCAACGTGCCCCTGGGCGACGGCCCCGTGCTGATCCCCATCAACCACTACCTGAGCTACCAGACC
GACATCAGCAAGGACCGCAACGAGGCCCGCGACCACATGGTGCTCCTGGAGTCCGTCAGCGCCTGCAGCC
ACACCCACGGCATGGACGAGCTGTACCGCTAAAGCGGCCGCGACTCTAGATCATAATCAGCCATACCACA
TTTGTAGAGGTTTTACTTGCTTTAAAAAACCTCCCACACCTCCCCCTGAACCTGAAACATAAAATGAATG
CAATTGTTGTTGTTAACTTGTTTATTGCAGCTTATAATGGTTACAAATAAAGCAATAGCATCACAAATTT
CACAAATAAAGCATTTTTTTCACTGCATTCTAGTTGTGGTTTGTCCAAACTCATCAATGTATCTTAAGGC
GTAAATTGTAAGCGTTAATATTTTGTTAAAATTCGCGTTAAATTTTTGTTAAATCAGCTCATTTTTTAAC
CAATAGGCCAAAATCGGCAAAATCCCTTATAAATCAAAAGAATAGACCGAGATAGGGT
[37 nt withheld, positions 2089-2125]
AAAGAACGTGGACTCCAACGTCAAAGG
[49 nt withheld, positions 2153-2201]
T
[91 nt withheld, positions 2203-2293]
G
[124 nt withheld, positions 2295-2418]
CAGGTGGCACTTTTCGGGGAAATGTGCGCGGAACCCCTATTTGTTTATTTTTCTAAATACATTCAAATAT
GTATCCGCTCATGAGACAATAACCCTGATAAATGCTTCAATAATATTGAAAAAGGAAGAGTCCTGAGGCG
GAAAGAACCAGCTGTGGAATGTGTGTCAGTTAGGGTGTGGAAAGTCCCCAGGCTCCCCAGCAGGCAGAAG
TATGCAAAGCATGCATCTCAATTAGTCAGCAACCAGGTGTGGAAAGTCCCCAGGCTCCCCAGCAGGCAGA
AGTATGCAAAGCATGCATCTCAATTAGTCAGCAACCATAGTCCCGCCCCTAACTCCGCCCATCCCGCCCC
TAACTCCGCCCAGTTCCGCCCATTCTCCGCCCCATGGCTGACTAATTTTTTTTATTTATGCAGAGGCCGA
GGCCGCCTCGGCCTCTGAGCTATTCCAGAAGTAGTGAGGAGGCTTTTTTGGAGGCCTAGGCTTTTGCAAA
GATCGATCAAGAGACAGGATGAGGATCGTTTCGCATGATTGAACAAGATGGATTGCACGCAGGTTCTCCG
GCCGCTTGGGTGGAGAGGCTATTCGGCTATGACTGGGCACAACAGACAATCGGCTGCTCTGATGCCGCCG
TGTTCCGGCTGTCAGCGCAGGGGCGCCCGGTTCTTTTTGTCAAGACCGACCTGTCCGGTGCCCTGAATGA
ACTGCAAGACGAGGCAGCGCGGCTATCGTGGCTGGCCACGACGGGCGTTCCTTGCGCAGCTGTGCTCGAC
GTTGTCACTGAAGCGGGAAGGGACTGGCTGCTATTGGGCGAAGTGCCGGGGCAGGATCTCCTGTCATCTC
ACCTTGCTCCTGCCGAGAAAGTATCCATCATGGCTGATGCAATGCGGCGGCTGCATACGCTTGATCCGGC
TACCTGCCCATTCGACCACCAAGCGAAACATCGCATCGAGCGAGCACGTACTCGGATGGAAGCCGGTCTT
GTCGATCAGGATGATCTGGACGAAGAGCATCAGGGGCTCGCGCCAGCCGAACTGTTCGCCAGGCTCAAGG
CGAGCATGCCCGACGGCGAGGATCTCGTCGTGACCCATGGCGATGCCTGCTTGCCGAATATCATGGTGGA
AAATGGCCGCTTTTCTGGATTCATCGACTGTGGCCGGCTGGGTGTGGCGGACCGCTATCAGGACATAGCG
TTGGCTACCCGTGATATTGCTGAAGAGCTTGGCGGCGAATGGGCTGACCGCTTCCTCGTGCTTTACGGTA
TCGCCGCTCCCGATTCGCAGCGCATCGCCTTCTATCGCCTTCTTGACGAGTTCTTCTGAGCGGGACTCTG
GGGTTCGAAATGACCGACCAAGCGACGCCCAACCTGCCATCACGAGATTTCGATTCCACCGCCGCCTTCT
ATGAAAGGTTGGGCTTCGGAATCGTTTTCCGGGACGCCGGCTGGATGATCCTCCAGCGCGGGGATCTCAT
GCTGGAGTTCTTCGCCCACCCTAGGGGGAGGCTAACTGAAACACGGAAGGAGACAATACCGGAAGGAACC
CGCGCTATGACGGCAATAAAAAGACAGAATAAAACGCACGGTGTTGGGTCGTTTGTTCATAAACGCGGGG
TTCGGTCCCAGGGCTGGCACTCTGTCGATACCCCACCGAGACCCCATTGGGGCCAATACGCCCGCGTTTC
TTCCTTTTCCCCACCCCACCCCCCAAGTTCGGGTGAAGGCCCAGGGCTCGCAGCCAACGTCGGGGCGGCA
GGCCCTGCCATAGCCTCAGGTTACTCATATATACTTTAGATTGATTTAAAACTTCATTTTTAATTTAAAA
GGATCTAGGTGAAGATCCTTTTTGATAATCTCATGACCAAAATCCCTTAACGTGAGTTTTCGTTCCACTG
AGCGTCAGACCCCGTAGAAAAGATCAAAGGATCTTCTTGAGATCCTTTTTTTCTGCGCGTAATCTGCTGC
TTGCAAACAAAAAAACCACCGCTACCAGCGGTGGTTTGTTTGCCGGATCAAGAGCTACCAACTCTTTTTC
CGAAGGTAACTGGCTTCAGCAGAGCGCAGATACCAAATACTGTTCTTCTAGTGTAGCCGTAGTTAGGCCA
CCACTTCAAGAACTCTGTAGCACCGCCTACATACCTCGCTCTGCTAATCCTGTTACCAGTGGCTGCTGCC
AGTGGCGATAAGTCGTGTCTTACCGGGTTGGACTCAAGACGATAGTTACCGGATAAGGCGCAGCGGTCGG
GCTGAACGGGGGGTTCGTGCACACAGCCCAGCTTGGAGCGAACGACCTACACCGAACTGAGATACCTACA
GCGTGAGCTATGAGAAAGCGCCACGCTTCCCGAAGGGAGAAAGGCGGACAGGTATCCGGTAAGCGGCAGG
GTCGGAACAGGAGAGCGCACGAGGGAGCTTCCAGGGGGAAACGCCTGGTATCTTTATAGTCCTGTCGGGT
TTCGCCACCTCTGACTTGAGCGTCGATTTTTGTGATGCTCGTCAGGGGGGCGGAGCCTATGGAAAAACGC
CAGCAACGCGGCCTTTTTACGGTTCCTGGCCTTTTGCTGGCCTTTTGCTCACATGTTCTTTCCTGCGTTA
TCCCCTGATTCTGTGGATAACCGTATTACCGCCATGCATTAGTTATTAATAGTAATCAATTACGGGGTCA
TTAGTTCATAGCCCATATATGGAGTTCCG
