>Addgene plasmid #56578 | mTagYFP-H2B-6 | depositor partial sequence | sequence record 87467 | insert sequence
AACCGTCAGATCCGCTAGCGCTACCGGACTCAGATCTCGAGCTCAAGCTTCGAATTCTGCAGTCGACGGT
ACCGCCACCATGCCAGAGCCAGCGAAGTCTGCTCCCGCCCCGAAAAAGGGCTCCAAGAAGGCGGTGACTA
AGGCGCAGAAGAAAGGCGGCAAGAAGCGCAAGCGCAGCCGCAAGGAGAGCTATTCCATCTATGTGTACAA
GGTTCTGAAGCAGGTCCACCCTGACACCGGCATTTCGTCCAAGGCCATGGGCATCATGAATTCGTTTGTG
AACGACATTTTCGAGCGCATCGCAGGTGAGGCTTCCCGCCTGGCGCATTACAACAAGCGCTCGACCATCA
CCTCCAGGGAGATCCAGACGGCCGTGCGCCTGCTGCTGCCTGGGGAGTTGGCCAAGCACGCCGTGTCCGA
GGGTACTAAGGCCATCACCAAGTACACCAGCGCTAAGGATCCACCGGTCGCCACCATGGTTAGCAAAGGC
GAGGAGCTGTTCGCCGGCATCGTGCCCGTGCTGATCGAGCTGGACGGCGACGTGCACGGCCACAAGTTCA
GCGTGCGCGGCGAGGGCGAGGGCGACGCCGACTACGGCAAGCTGGAGATCAAGTTCATCTGCACCACCGG
CAAGCTGCCCGTGCCCTGGCCCACCCTGGTGACCACCCTCACCTACGGCGTACAGTGCTTCGCCCGCTAC
CCCAAGCACATGAAGATGAACGACTTCTTCAAGAGCGCCATGCCCGAGGGCTACATCCAGGAGCGCACCA
TCCTCTTCCAAGACGACGGCAAGTACAAGACCCGCGGCGAGGTGAAGTTCGAGGGCGACACCCTGGTGAA
CCGCATCGAGCTGAAGGGCAAGGACTTCAAGGAGGACGGCAACATCCTGGGCCACAAGCTGGAGTACAGC
TTCAACAGCCACAACGTCTACATCACCCCCGACAAGGCCAACAACGGCCTGGAGGTGAACTTCAAGACCC
GCCACAACATCGAGGGCGGCGGCGTGCAGCTGGCCGACCACTACCAGACCAACGTGCCCCTGGGCGACGG
CCCCGTGCTGATCCCCATCAACCACTACCTGAGCTACCAGACCGACATCAGCAAGGACCGCAACGAGGCC
CGCGACCACATGGTGCTCCTGGAGTCCGTCAGCGCCTGCAGCCACACCCACGGCATGGACGAGCTGTACC
GCTAAAGCGGCCGCGACTCTAGATCATAATCAGCCATACCACATT
